>Addgene plasmid #110639 | pMXs_FLAG-SFXN5 | addgene full sequence | sequence record 212922 | Addgene NGS Result
TTTAGAAAAATAAACAAATAGGGGTTCCGCGCACATTTCCCCGAAAAGTGCCACCTGCATAATGAAAGAC
CCCACCTGTAGGTTTGGCAAGCTAGCTTAAGTAACGCCATTTTGCAAGGCATGGAAAAATACATAACTGA
GAATAGAAAAGTTCAGATCAAGGTCAGGAACAGATGGAACAGCTGAATATGGGCCAAACAGGATATCTGT
GGTAAGCAGTTCCTGCCCCGGCTCAGGGCCAAGAACAGATGGAACAGCTGAATATGGGCCAAACAGGATA
TCTGTGGTAAGCAGTTCCTGCCCCGGCTCAGGGCCAAGAACAGATGGTCCCCAGATGCGGTCCAGCCCTC
AGCAGTTTCTAGAGAACCATCAGATGTTTCCAGGGTGCCCCAAGGACCTGAAATGACCCTGTGCCTTATT
TGAACTAACCAATCAGTTCGCTTCTCGCTTCTGTTCGCGCGCTTCTGCTCCCCGAGCTCAATAAAAGAGC
CCACAACCCCTCACTCGGCGCGCCAGTCCTCCGATTGACTGAGTCGCCCGGGTACCCGTGTATCCAATAA
ACCCTCTTGCAGTTGCATCCGACTTGTGGTCTCGCTGTTCCTTGGGAGGGTCTCCTCTGAGTGATTGACT
ACCCGTCAGCGGGGGTCTTTCATTTGGGGGCTCGTCCGGGATCGGGAGACCCCTGCCCAGGGACCACCGA
CCCACCACCGGGAGGTAAGCTGGCCAGCAACTTATCTGTGTCTGTCCGATTGTCTAGTGTCTATGACTGA
TTTTATGCGCCTGCGTCGGTACTAGTTAGCTAACTAGCTCTGTATCTGGCGGACCCGTGGTGGAACTGAC
GAGTTCGGAACACCCGGCCGCAACCCTGGGAGACGTCCCAGGGACTTCGGGGGCCGTTTTTGTGGCCCGA
CCTGAGTCCAAAAATCCCGATCGTTTTGGACTCTTTGGTGCACCCCCCTAATAGGAGGGATATGTGGTTC
TGGTAGGAGACGAGAACCTAAAACAGTTCCCGCCTCCGTCTGAATTTTTGCTTTCGGTTTGGGACCGAAG
CCGCGCCGCGCGTCTTGTCTGCTGCAGCATCGTTCTGTGTTGTCTCTGTCTGACTGTGTTTCTGTATTTG
TCTGAAAATTAGGGCCAGACTGTTACCACTCCCTTAAGTTTGACCTTAGGTCACTGGAAAGATGTCGAGC
GGATCGCTCACAACCAGTCGGTAGATGTCAAGAAGAGACGTTGGGTTACCTTCTGCTCTGCAGAATGGCC
AACCTTTAACGTCGGATGGCCGCGAGACGGCACCTTTAACCGAGACCTCATCACCCAGGTTAAGATCAAG
GTCTTTTCACCTGGCCCGCATGGACACCCAGACCAGGTCCCCTACATCGTGACCTGGGAAGCCTTGGCTT
TTGACCCCCCTCCCTGGGTCAAGCCCTTTGTACACCCTAAGCCTCCGCCTCCTCTTCCTCCATCCGCCCC
GTCTCTCCCCCTTGAACCTCCTCGTTCGACCCCGCCTCGATCCTCCCTTTATCCAGCCCTCACTCCTTCT
CTAGGCGCCCCCATATGGCCATATGAGATCTTATATGGGGCACCCCCGCCCCTTGTAAACTTCCCTGACC
CTGACATGACAAGAGTTACTAACAGCCCCTCTCTCCAAGCTCACTTACAGGCTCTCTACTTAGTCCAGCA
CGAAGTCTGGAGACCTCTGGCGGCAGCCTACCAAGAACAACTGGACCGACCGGTGGTACCTCACCCTTAC
CGAGTCGGCGACACAGTGTGGGTCCGCCGACACCAGACTAAGAACCTAGAACCTCGCTGGAAAGGACCTT
ACACAGTCCTGCTGACCACCCCCACCGCCCTCAAAGTAGACGGCATCGCAGCTTGGATACACGCCGCCCA
CGTGAAGGCTGCCGACCCCGGGGGTGGACCATCCTCTAGACTGCCGGATCTAGCTAGTTAATTAAGGATC
CGCCACCATGGACTACAAGGACCACGACGGTGACTACAAGGACCACGACATCGACTACAAGGACGACGAC
GACAAGGGGCATGGCACCGGCAGCACCGGCAGCGAATTCATGGCGGATACAGCGACTACAGCATCGGCGG
CGGCGGCTAGTGCCGCTAGCGCCTCGAGCGATGCACCTCCTTTCCAACTGGGCAAACCCCGCTTCCAGCA
GACGTCCTTCTATGGCCGCTTCAGGCACTTCTTGGATATCATCGACCCTCGCACACTCTTTGTCACTGAG
AGACGTCTCAGAGAGGCTGTGCAGCTGCTGGAGGACTATAAGCATGGGACCCTGCGCCCGGGGGTCACCA
ATGAACAGCTCTGGAGTGCACAGAAAATCAAGCAGGCTATTCTACATCCGGACACCAATGAGAAGATCTT
CATGCCATTTAGAATGTCAGGTTATATTCCTTTTGGGACGCCAATTGTAGTCGGTCTTCTCTTGCCCAAC
CAGACACTGGCATCCACTGTCTTCTGGCAGTGGCTGAACCAGAGCCACAATGCCTGTGTCAACTATGCAA
ACCGCAATGCGACCAAGCCTTCACCTGCATCCAAGTTCATCCAGGGATACCTGGGAGCTGTCATCAGCGC
TGTCTCCATTGCTGTGGGCCTTAATGTCCTGGTTCAGAAAGCCAACAAGTTCACCCCAGCCACCCGCCTT
CTCATCCAGAGGTTTGTGCCGTTCCCTGCTGTAGCCAGTGCCAATATCTGCAATGTGGTCCTGATGCGGT
ACGGGGAGCTGGAGGAAGGGATTGATGTCCTGGACAGCGATGGCAACCTCGTGGGCTCCTCCAAGATCGC
AGCCCGACACGCCCTGCTGGAGACGGCGCTGACGCGAGTGGTCCTGCCCATGCCCATCCTGGTGCTACCC
CCGATCGTCATGTCCATGCTGGAGAAGACGGCTCTCCTGCAGGCACGCCCCCGGCTGCTCCTCCCTGTGC
AAAGCCTCGTGTGCCTGGCAGCCTTCGGCCTGGCCCTGCCGCTGGCCATCAGCCTCTTCCCGCAAATGTC
AGAGATTGAAACATCCCAATTAGAGCCGGAGATAGCCCAGGCCACGAGCAGCCGGACAGTGGTGTACAAC
AAGGGGTTGTGAAGCGGCCGCTACGTAAATTCCCCCTAACGTTACTGGCCGAAGCCGCTTGGAATAAGGC
CGGTGTGCGTTTGTCTATATGTTATTTTCCACCATATTGCCGTCTTTTGGCAATGTGAGGGCCCGGAAAC
CTGGCCCTGTCTTCTTGACGAGCATTCCTAGGGGTCTTTCCCCTCTCGCCAAAGGAATGCAAGGTCTGTT
GAATGTCGTGAAGGAAGCAGTTCCTCTGGAAGCTTCTTGAAGACAAACAACGTCTGTAGCGACCCTTTGC
AGGCAGCGGAACCCCCCACCTGGCGACAGGTGCCTCTGCGGCCAAAAGCCACGTGTATAAGATACACCTG
CAAAGGCGGCACAACCCCAGTGCCACGTTGTGAGTTGGATAGTTGTGGAAAGAGTCAAATGGCTCTCCTC
AAGCGTATTCAACAAGGGGCTGAAGGATGCCCAGAAGGTACCCCATTGTATGGGATCTGATCTGGGGCCT
CGGTGCACATGCTTTACATGTGTTTAGTCGAGGTTAAAAAAACGTCTAGGCCCCCCGAACCACGGGGACG
TGGTTTTCCTTTGAAAAACACGATGATAATATGGCCACAACCATGGTTCCTTTGTCTCAAGAAGAATCCA
CCCTCATTGAAAGAGCAACGGCTACAATCAACAGCATCCCCATCTCTGAAGACTACAGCGTCGCCAGCGC
AGCTCTCTCTAGCGACGGCCGCATCTTCACTGGTGTCAATGTATATCATTTTACTGGGGGACCTTGTGCA
GAACTCGTGGTGCTGGGCACTGCTGCTGCTGCGGCAGCTGGCAACCTGACTTGTATCGTCGCGATCGGAA
ATGAGAACAGGGGCATCTTGAGCCCCTGCGGACGGTGCCGACAGGTGCTTCTCGATCTGCATCCTGGGAT
CAAAGCCATAGTGAAGGACAGTGATGGACAGCCGACGGCAGTTGGGATTCGTGAATTGCTGCCCTCTGGT
TATGTGTGGGAGGGCTAAGTCGACGATAAAATAAAAGATTTTATTTAGTCTCCAGAAAAAGGGGGGAATG
AAAGACCCCACCTGTAGGTTTGGCAAGCTAGCTTAAGTAACGCCATTTTGCAAGGCATGGAAAAATACAT
AACTGAGAATAGAGAAGTTCAGATCAAGGTCAGGAACAGATGGAACAGCTGAATATGGGCCAAACAGGAT
ATCTGTGGTAAGCAGTTCCTGCCCCGGCTCAGGGCCAAGAACAGATGGAACAGCTGAATATGGGCCAAAC
AGGATATCTGTGGTAAGCAGTTCCTGCCCCGGCTCAGGGCCAAGAACAGATGGTCCCCAGATGCGGTCCA
GCCCTCAGCAGTTTCTAGAGAACCATCAGATGTTTCCAGGGTGCCCCAAGGACCTGAAATGACCCTGTGC
CTTATTTGAACTAACCAATCAGTTCGCTTCTCGCTTCTGTTCGCGCGCTTCTGCTCCCCGAGCTCAATAA
AAGAGCCCACAACCCCTCACTCGGGGCGCCAGTCCTCCGATTGACTGAGTCGCCCGGGTACCCGTGTATC
CAATAAACCCTCTTGCAGTTGCATCCGACTTGTGGTCTCGCTGTTCCTTGGGAGGGTCTCCTCTGAGTGA
TTGACTACCCGTCAGCGGGGGTCTTTCACATGCAGCATGTATCAAAATTAATTTGGTTTTTTTTCTTAAG
TATTTACATTAAATGGCCATAGTTGCATTAATGAATCGGCCAACGCGCGGGGAGAGGCGGTTTGCGTATT
GGGCGCTCTTCCGCTTCCTCGCTCACTGACTCGCTGCGCTCGGTCGTTCGGCTGCGGCGAGCGGTATCAG
CTCACTCAAAGGCGGTAATACGGTTATCCACAGAATCAGGGGATAACGCAGGAAAGAACATGTGAGCAAA
AGGCCAGCAAAAGGCCAGGAACCGTAAAAAGGCCGCGTTGCTGGCGTTTTTCCATAGGCTCCGCCCCCCT
GACGAGCATCACAAAAATCGACGCTCAAGTCAGAGGTGGCGAAACCCGACAGGACTATAAAGATACCAGG
CGTTTCCCCCTGGAAGCTCCCTCGTGCGCTCTCCTGTTCCGACCCTGCCGCTTACCGGATACCTGTCCGC
CTTTCTCCCTTCGGGAAGCGTGGCGCTTTCTCATAGCTCACGCTGTAGGTATCTCAGTTCGGTGTAGGTC
GTTCGCTCCAAGCTGGGCTGTGTGCACGAACCCCCCGTTCAGCCCGACCGCTGCGCCTTATCCGGTAACT
ATCGTCTTGAGTCCAACCCGGTAAGACACGACTTATCGCCACTGGCAGCAGCCACTGGTAACAGGATTAG
CAGAGCGAGGTATGTAGGCGGTGCTACAGAGTTCTTGAAGTGGTGGCCTAACTACGGCTACACTAGAAGA
ACAGTATTTGGTATCTGCGCTCTGCTGAAGCCAGTTACCTTCGGAAAAAGAGTTGGTAGCTCTTGATCCG
GCAAACAAACCACCGCTGGTAGCGGTGGTTTTTTTGTTTGCAAGCAGCAGATTACGCGCAGAAAAAAAGG
ATCTCAAGAAGATCCTTTGATCTTTTCTACGGGGTCTGACGCTCAGTGGAACGAAAACTCACGTTAAGGG
ATTTTGGTCATGAGATTATCAAAAAGGATCTTCACCTAGATCCTTTTGCGGCCGGCCGCAAATCAATCTA
AAGTATATATGAGTAAACTTGGTCTGACAGTTACCAATGCTTAATCAGTGAGGCACCTATCTCAGCGATC
TGTCTATTTCGTTCATCCATAGTTGCCTGACTCCCCGTCGTGTAGATAACTACGATACGGGAGGGCTTAC
CATCTGGCCCCAGTGCTGCAATGATACCGCGAGACCCACGCTCACCGGCTCCAGATTTATCAGCAATAAA
CCAGCCAGCCGGAAGGGCCGAGCGCAGAAGTGGTCCTGCAACTTTATCCGCCTCCATCCAGTCTATTAAT
TGTTGCCGGGAAGCTAGAGTAAGTAGTTCGCCAGTTAATAGTTTGCGCAACGTTGTTGCCATTGCTACAG
GCATCGTGGTGTCACGCTCGTCGTTTGGTATGGCTTCATTCAGCTCCGGTTCCCAACGATCAAGGCGAGT
TACATGATCCCCCATGTTGTGCAAAAAAGCGGTTAGCTCCTTCGGTCCTCCGATCGTTGTCAGAAGTAAG
TTGGCCGCAGTGTTATCACTCATGGTTATGGCAGCACTGCATAATTCTCTTACTGTCATGCCATCCGTAA
GATGCTTTTCTGTGACTGGTGAGTACTCAACCAAGTCATTCTGAGAATAGTGTATGCGGCGACCGAGTTG
CTCTTGCCCGGCGTCAATACGGGATAATACCGCGCCACATAGCAGAACTTTAAAAGTGCTCATCATTGGA
AAACGTTCTTCGGGGCGAAAACTCTCAAGGATCTTACCGCTGTTGAGATCCAGTTCGATGTAACCCACTC
GTGCACCCAACTGATCTTCAGCATCTTTTACTTTCACCAGCGTTTCTGGGTGAGCAAAAACAGGAAGGCA
AAATGCCGCAAAAAAGGGAATAAGGGCGACACGGAAATGTTGAATACTCATACTCTTCCTTTTTCAATAT
TATTGAAGCATTTATCAGGGTTATTGTCTCATGAGCGGATACATATTTGAATGTA
Features (pLannotate 1.2.2; 16 found; start..end, strand, type, name):
     61..654     +  LTR            LTR: long terminal repeat from Moloney murine leukemia virus
    717..916     +  misc_feature   MMLV Ψ: packaging signal of Moloney murine leukemia virus (MMLV)
    968..1056    +  misc_feature   MESV Ψ (fragment): packaging signal of murine embryonic stem cell virus
   1133..1549    +  CDS            gag (truncated): truncated Moloney murine leukemia virus (MMLV) gag gene lacking the start codon
   1559..1933    +  misc_feature   pol region: Moloney murine leukemia virus (MMLV) pol region containing the splice acceptor site
   2016..2036    +  CDS            FLAG (fragment): FLAG® epitope tag, followed by an enterokinase cleavage site
   2037..2064    +  CDS            TDsmURFP (fragment): monomeric tandem dimer of a small ultra-red fluorescent protein derived from a cyanobacterial phycobiliprotein (Rodriguez et al., 2016)
   2070..3089    +  CDS            SFXN5: SFXN5_HUMAN - Experimental evidence at protein level: Swiss-Prot protein existence level 1. Mitochondrial amino-acid transporter (By similarity). Does not act as a serine transporter: not able to mediate transport of serine into mitochondria (PubMed:30442778). Transports citrate (By similarity). From Homo sapiens (Human).
   3207..3669    +  misc_feature   IRES: internal ribosome entry site (IRES) of the encephalomyocarditis virus (EMCV)
   3689..4078    +  CDS            BSD: blasticidin S deaminase; Aspergillus terreus BSD; confers resistance to blasticidin
   4127..4248    +  LTR            3' LTR (ΔU3) (fragment): self-inactivating 3' long terminal repeat (LTR) from Moloney murine leukemia virus
   4249..4718    +  LTR            LTR: long terminal repeat from Moloney murine leukemia virus
   4784..4836    -  CDS            lacI (fragment): lac repressor; lacI; The lac repressor binds to the lac operator to inhibit transcription in E. coli. This inhibition can be relieved by adding lactose or isopropyl-β-D-thiogalactopyranoside (IPTG).
   5019..5607    -  rep_origin     ori: high-copy-number ColE1/pMB1/pBR322/pUC origin of replication
   5771..6631    -  CDS            AmpR: β-lactamase; bla; confers resistance to ampicillin, carbenicillin, and related antibiotics
   6632..31      -  promoter       AmpR promoter (across the origin): bla
