[The description below was written by a language model from this plasmid's Addgene catalogue record and pLannotate feature annotations shown in this document.]
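Description:
pMXs_FLAG-SFXN5 is a Moloney murine leukemia virus-based retroviral expression plasmid built on the pMXs-IRES-Blasticidin backbone, designed to deliver N-terminally FLAG-tagged human SFXN5 into mammalian cells. In bacteria it is maintained through a high-copy ColE1/pUC-type origin and selected with ampicillin via the β-lactamase gene and its promoter. The sequenced record is about 6.7 kb, consistent with a roughly 5.6 kb backbone carrying an insert of about 1.1 kb.

The viral portion is flanked by MMLV long terminal repeats. Downstream of the 5′ LTR lie the packaging signal (Ψ), a truncated gag segment lacking its start codon, and a pol region containing the splice acceptor; together these allow efficient encapsidation of the genomic RNA when the plasmid is introduced into a packaging cell line that supplies the viral proteins in trans. No separate internal promoter is annotated, so expression of the payload is presumably driven from the 5′ LTR. The FLAG epitope sits between the BamHI and EcoRI cloning sites, followed by the SFXN5 coding sequence, which encodes a member of the sideroflexin family of mitochondrial carrier proteins. A short annotation matching a fluorescent protein between the tag and the gene is only a few dozen bases long and most likely reflects a chance match to linker sequence rather than a functional reporter. Downstream, an EMCV IRES links translation of blasticidin S deaminase to the same transcript, so blasticidin selection enriches for transduced cells that also express FLAG-SFXN5.

The construct is suited to generating stable cell lines for detecting, localising or immunopurifying SFXN5 through its tag, and comes from work on sideroflexins in mitochondrial serine transport and one-carbon metabolism.
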