Addgene plasmid #110639: pMXs_FLAG-SFXN5
Purpose: Retroviral expression of Flag-SFXN5 in mammalian cells
Depositing lab: David Sabatini. Depositing organization: Whitehead Institute for Biomedical Research. Publication: SFXN1 is a mitochondrial serine transporter required for one-carbon metabolism. Kory N, Wyant GA, Prakash G, Uit de Bos J, Bottanelli F, Pacold ME, Chan SH, Lewis CA, Wang T, Keys HR, Guo YE, Sabatini DM. Science. 2018 Nov 16;362(6416). pii: 362/6416/eaat9528. doi: 10.1126/science.aat9528. PubMed 30442778.
Backbone
  Vector backbone: pMXs-IRES-Blasticidin
  Backbone manufacturer: Cell Biolabs, Inc.
  Backbone size w/o insert (bp): 5600
  Vector type: Mammalian Expression, Retroviral
  Selectable markers: Blasticidin
Growth in bacteria
  Bacterial resistance: Ampicillin, 100 μg/mL
  Growth temperature: 30°C
  Growth strain: NEB Stable
  Copy number: High Copy
Gene/Insert
  Gene/Insert name: SFXN5
  Species: H. sapiens (human)
  Insert size (bp): 1074
  Entrez Gene: SFXN5 (a.k.a. BBG-TCC, MGC120413, MGC120415)
  Tag / fusion protein: FLAG (N terminal on insert)
  Cloning method: Restriction Enzyme; 5′ cloning site BamHI - FLAG tag - EcoRI - gene (unknown if destroyed); 3′ cloning site NotI (unknown if destroyed)
  Sequencing primers: 5′ GTGGACCATCCTCTAG; 3′ GACGGCAATATGGTG
Terms and licenses: Academic/Nonprofit Terms; Industry Terms: Not Available to Industry
How to cite: pMXs_FLAG-SFXN5 was a gift from David Sabatini (Addgene plasmid # 110639 ; http://n2t.net/addgene:110639 ; RRID:Addgene_110639)
